# Supplementary material for: The mitochondrial genome of Apion squamigerum (Coleoptera, Curculionoidea, Brentidae) and the phylogenetic implications
Source: PeerJ. 2020 Jan 13;8:e8386. doi: 10.7717/peerj.8386 (PMC6964704; doi:10.7717/peerj.8386)
Supplement: File S1 [file peerj-08-8386-s011.zip › Apion squamigerum mitochondrion, partial genome.gb]

LOCUS       Apion                  18562 bp    DNA     circular     13-SEP-2019
DEFINITION  Apion squamigerum mitochondrion, partial genome.
ACCESSION
VERSION
KEYWORDS    .
SOURCE      mitochondrion Apion squamigerum
  ORGANISM  Apion squamigerum
            Eukaryota; Opisthokonta; Metazoa; Eumetazoa; Bilateria;
            Protostomia; Ecdysozoa; Panarthropoda; Arthropoda; Mandibulata;
            Pancrustacea; Hexapoda; Insecta; Dicondylia; Pterygota; Neoptera;
            Holometabola; Coleoptera; Polyphaga; Cucujiformia; Curculionoidea;
            Brentidae; Apioninae; Apion.
REFERENCE   1  (bases 1 to 18562)
  AUTHORS   Li,X. and Song,N.
  TITLE     The mitochondrial genomes of Apion squamigerum
  JOURNAL   Unpublished
REFERENCE   2  (bases 1 to 18562)
  AUTHORS   Li,X. and Song,N.
  TITLE     Direct Submission
  JOURNAL   Submitted (13-SEP-2019) College of Plant Protection, Henan
            Agricultural University, Wenhua road, Zhengzhou 450002, China
COMMENT     Bankit Comment: ALT EMAIL:lixinxin412@126.com.
            Bankit Comment: Submission Title:None.
FEATURES             Location/Qualifiers
     source          1..18562
                     /organism="Apion squamigerum"
                     /organelle="mitochondrion"
                     /mol_type="genomic DNA"
     gene            1..66
                     /gene="trnI(gat)"
     tRNA            1..66
                     /gene="trnI(gat)"
                     /product="tRNA-Ile"
     misc_feature    67..2015
                     /note="IGS"
     gene            2016..2084
                     /gene="trnM2(cat)"
     tRNA            2016..2084
                     /gene="trnM2(cat)"
                     /product="tRNA-Met"
     gene            complement(2085..2152)
                     /gene="trnQ(ttg)"
     tRNA            complement(2085..2152)
                     /gene="trnQ(ttg)"
                     /product="tRNA-Gln"
     gene            2154..2222
                     /gene="trnM1(cat)"
     tRNA            2154..2222
                     /gene="trnM1(cat)"
                     /product="tRNA-Met"
     gene            2226..3233
                     /gene="nad2"
     CDS             2226..3233
                     /gene="nad2"
                     /codon_start=1
                     /transl_table=5
                     /product="NADH dehydrogenase subunit 2"
                     /translation="MKLYKIMFFCSMMFGTILAISSYSWLSMWIGLEINLLSFIPLMT
                     NSKNMYPSEAALKYFITQTLASNIFLFTLIIMMQFYTQLTLELNTSLLMLLNSALFLK
                     LGMAPFHFWLPEVISGLNWNNSLILLTWQKIAPMILIMYNLNNLFFISMIILFSSLTG
                     GIQNFNQTNLQKFLAYSSINHMAWMTASMLVSFSIWLIYFIFYMTVTLNIIMIFKMFN
                     IFKLNQLFNIMTNSKMTKFFFILNFLSLSGLPPFLGFLPKWLTLNFLINNKFFILSLF
                     LVIFTLISMYIYLRITFTSITMNSQETIMFKFHNPMFLMMNLNFLSLCGLMSITLLYL
                     F"
     gene            3232..3297
                     /gene="trnW(tca)"
     tRNA            3232..3297
                     /gene="trnW(tca)"
                     /product="tRNA-Trp"
     gene            complement(3297..3357)
                     /gene="trnC(gca)"
     tRNA            complement(3297..3357)
                     /gene="trnC(gca)"
                     /product="tRNA-Cys"
     gene            complement(3358..3422)
                     /gene="trnY(gta)"
     tRNA            complement(3358..3422)
                     /gene="trnY(gta)"
                     /product="tRNA-Tyr"
     gene            3415..4959
                     /gene="cox1"
     CDS             3415..4959
                     /gene="cox1"
                     /codon_start=1
                     /transl_table=5
                     /product="cytochrome c oxidase subunit 1"
                     /translation="MLPNKWLYSTNHKDIGTLYFIFGLWSGMVGTSLSMLIRIELGNP
                     GSLIGNDQIYNVIVTAHAFIMIFFMVMPVMIGGFGNWLVPLMLGAPDMAFPRMNNMSF
                     WLLPPSLTLLLMSSIVEKGAGTGWTVYPPLASNIAHGGASVDLAIFSLHLAGISSILG
                     AVNFISTVMNMRPTGMSLDQLTLFTWAVKITAILLLLSLPVLAGAITMLLTDRNINTS
                     FFDPAGGGDPILYQHLFWFFGHPEVYILILPGFGLISHIISQESKKKEAFGTLGMIYA
                     MLAIGILGFVVWAHHMFTVGMDVDTRAYFTSATMIIAVPTGIKIFSWLATYHGTQILS
                     NPVSLWALGFIFLFTMGGLTGVILANSSIDIILHDTYYVVAHFHYVLSMGAVFAIMAG
                     VIQWFPLFTGLTLNNKLLKIHFFTMFIGVNVTFFPQHFLGLSGMPRRYSDYPDAYTMW
                     NMISSIGSIISLMSVLFFIFILWEAFASKRFNLSSLNLTSSIEWLQAYPPAEHSYNEL
                     PILTQF"
     gene            4955..5019
                     /gene="trnL2(taa)"
     tRNA            4955..5019
                     /gene="trnL2(taa)"
                     /product="tRNA-Leu"
                     /note="tRNA-LEU2"
     gene            5020..5706
                     /gene="cox2"
     CDS             5020..5706
                     /gene="cox2"
                     /codon_start=1
                     /transl_table=5
                     /product="cytochrome c oxidase subunit 2"
                     /translation="MATWKMMLLQDSASPLMEQMIFFHDYTLMILVIITILVGQMLVN
                     MLFNKFTHRFLLEGQMIELIWTILPAITLIFIALPSLRLLYVLDEINNPMLTIKTIGH
                     QWYWTYEYSDFKNIEFDSYMMPINELNSFNLRLLEVDNRLVIPFNTQIRMLVTSADVI
                     HSWTIPSLSVKIDGTPGRLNQVSFLINQTGILYGQCSEICGTNHSFMPIVIESISPSM
                     FMNWMTNFQN"
     gene            5711..5780
                     /gene="trnK(ctt)"
     tRNA            5711..5780
                     /gene="trnK(ctt)"
                     /product="tRNA-Lys"
     gene            5780..5843
                     /gene="trnD(gtc)"
     tRNA            5780..5843
                     /gene="trnD(gtc)"
                     /product="tRNA-Asp"
     gene            5844..5999
                     /gene="atp8"
     CDS             5844..5999
                     /gene="atp8"
                     /codon_start=1
                     /transl_table=5
                     /product="ATP synthase F0 subunit 8"
                     /translation="MPQMAPLNWMVLFNIFIITFMMFNILNYFNFMYLPKSYLIKKSS
                     IKFNWTW"
     gene            5993..6661
                     /gene="atp6"
     CDS             5993..6661
                     /gene="atp6"
                     /codon_start=1
                     /transl_table=5
                     /product="ATP synthase F0 subunit 6"
                     /translation="MMSNLFSSFDPSTNLNFELNWMSTFLGVLIMPPMFWLIPSRLSF
                     LWIKLIMILHNEFKILIKNFLGSTLLFISLFSLIMFNNFLGLFPYIFTSTSHMILTLS
                     LSLPLWLSFMIFGWLNNSTHMLAHLVPQGAPNVLLPFLVIIESISNIIRPGTLAIRLT
                     ANMIAGHLLVTLLGNSGPMIPPMFISLLIIMQILLLTLESAVTFIQAYVFSILTTLYS
                     SEVN"
     gene            6661..7449
                     /gene="cox3"
     CDS             6661..7449
                     /gene="cox3"
                     /codon_start=1
                     /transl_table=5
                     /product="cytochrome c oxidase subunit 3"
                     /translation="MSMNKNHPFHLVDVSPWPLFGSLGALTTMMGLIKWFHFYQVNLF
                     MLGMMINLLVMFQWWRDITREGTYQGLHTYKVTLGLRWGMILFITSEILFFFSFFWGF
                     FHNSLAPSIELGMMWPPKGIQSFNPIEIPLLNTLILLTSGLTVTWAHHSLMENNYTQS
                     FQGLLLTVLLGIYFSILQGYEYIEAPFTIADSSYGSSFFMATGFHGLHVIIGTTFLLV
                     CLIRLYFNHFSSIHHFGFEAAAWYWHFVDVVWLFLYISIYWWGS"
     gene            7450..7513
                     /gene="trnG(tcc)"
     tRNA            7450..7513
                     /gene="trnG(tcc)"
                     /product="tRNA-Gly"
     gene            7514..7867
                     /gene="nad3"
     CDS             7514..7867
                     /gene="nad3"
                     /codon_start=1
                     /transl_table=5
                     /product="NADH dehydrogenase subunit 3"
                     /translation="MKIITFSSITFMLIVLLLILLINLFSKKTFSDREKSSPFECGFD
                     PKNSARLPFSLHFFLIAVIFLIFDVELTLILPMILTMKISNLLNYTLIISFFLIILII
                     GLYHEWNQEALNWTI"
     gene            7871..7934
                     /gene="trnA(tgc)"
     tRNA            7871..7934
                     /gene="trnA(tgc)"
                     /product="tRNA-Ala"
     gene            7934..7998
                     /gene="trnR(tcg)"
     tRNA            7934..7998
                     /gene="trnR(tcg)"
                     /product="tRNA-Arg"
     gene            8001..8068
                     /gene="trnN(gtt)"
     tRNA            8001..8068
                     /gene="trnN(gtt)"
                     /product="tRNA-Asn"
     gene            8069..8135
                     /gene="trnS1(tct)"
     tRNA            8069..8135
                     /gene="trnS1(tct)"
                     /product="tRNA-Ser"
                     /note="tRNA-SER1"
     gene            8137..8199
                     /gene="trnE(ttc)"
     tRNA            8137..8199
                     /gene="trnE(ttc)"
                     /product="tRNA-Glu"
     gene            complement(8198..8263)
                     /gene="trnF(gaa)"
     tRNA            complement(8198..8263)
                     /gene="trnF(gaa)"
                     /product="tRNA-Phe"
     gene            complement(8263..9962)
                     /gene="nad5"
     CDS             complement(8263..9962)
                     /gene="nad5"
                     /note="TA stop codon is completed by the addition of 3' A
                     residues to the mRNA"
                     /codon_start=1
                     /transl_table=5
                     /product="NADH dehydrogenase subunit 5"
                     /translation="MYMYMFMICSLILFMLGLKFLIEDFVLMIEYSVINLNSISLVLI
                     FLFDWMSLLFMSFVLFISSMVIFYSEEYMSMDLNMNRFILLVVMFVLSMILLILSPNL
                     VSILLGWDGLGLVSYALVIYYQNVKSFNAGMLTALTNRIGDVALLMSIAWMMNFGSWN
                     FINYLSFMKNDFEMQIITWFVILAAMTKSAQIPFSSWLPAAMAAPTPVSSLVHSSTLV
                     TAGVYLLIRFNYSFTENMMYFLLFFSVLTMFMSGLAANFEYDLKKIIALSTLSQLGLM
                     MSILSLGDYKLSFFHLLVHALFKALLFMCAGNIIHNMLSCQDIRFMGSVMNFMPLTST
                     FFNISNFSLCGLPFLSGFYSKDMILEVMSMQYLNLFIYIMFYLSIGLTVSYSFRLTYY
                     LLTGNFNFLSLSMLNEDNLIMLKSMAGLIFFVVFSGSMLSWMMFLVPYFIMLPVYMKN
                     MALFMILIGMWLGYEMAHFKINYSMNSILYLAFSSFFCSMWNMPVLSTLGVNYYPIYL
                     GEVYLKFFDQGWLEYYGSKNLNFMFTWSSQMMQLFFKHHLKIYFMLIIVWIVLLIFLI
                     "
     D-loop          9915..10008
                     /note="control region"
     gene            complement(9981..10043)
                     /gene="trnH(gtg)"
     tRNA            complement(9981..10043)
                     /gene="trnH(gtg)"
                     /product="tRNA-His"
     gene            complement(10043..11373)
                     /gene="nad4"
     CDS             complement(10043..11373)
                     /gene="nad4"
                     /note="TA stop codon is completed by the addition of 3' A
                     residues to the mRNA"
                     /codon_start=1
                     /transl_table=5
                     /product="NADH dehydrogenase subunit 4"
                     /translation="MMKMILFLLFLIPVSFNRVYWLIQWFFFISTFMFTFYLSFNYMF
                     QKLSYGMGLDLLSYSLSLLTLWICSLMILASSKLFKINYYYNLFLVILLFLLLSLLIT
                     FFSLNLFLFYLFFEVSLIPTLILIIGWGYQPERIEAGVYLLFYTMIASLPMLVSIFYC
                     YNNFNSLEFYYLNNIFSGMVYIIMILVFLVKMPMFLVHLWLPKAHVEAPVAGSMILAG
                     IMLKLGGYGLLRVMKMFLIFNCSLNIFFISISLLGSVLVSLICIRQSDLKSLIAYSSV
                     SHMGLVLAGIMTLNIYGAWGSLVLMLGHGLCSSGLFCLANISYERISSRSLYMNKGLM
                     NILPSLSLWWFLFCIFNMAAPPSINLFGEILLINSLISFSKMSMFMLMLISFFSAVYS
                     LYLYSFSQHGSYSSSVYSYHMGSYVEYLLLFLHWIPLLFLILKPDLISLWI"
     gene            complement(11367..11651)
                     /gene="nad4l"
     CDS             complement(11367..11651)
                     /gene="nad4l"
                     /codon_start=1
                     /transl_table=5
                     /product="NADH dehydrogenase subunit 4L"
                     /translation="MLIYYIPLFMFISGLVVFSLKRKHMLLMLLSLEFIVVSLFLMMM
                     FLLSLMTYEYFYSMIFLTFSVCEGALGLSMLVLMIRTHGNDYILTFTLLW"
     D-loop          11617..11678
                     /note="control region"
     gene            11654..11717
                     /gene="trnT(tgt)"
     tRNA            11654..11717
                     /gene="trnT(tgt)"
                     /product="tRNA-Thr"
     gene            complement(11718..11781)
                     /gene="trnP(tgg)"
     tRNA            complement(11718..11781)
                     /gene="trnP(tgg)"
                     /product="tRNA-Pro"
     gene            11790..12290
                     /gene="nad6"
     CDS             11790..12290
                     /gene="nad6"
                     /codon_start=1
                     /transl_table=5
                     /product="NADH dehydrogenase subunit 6"
                     /translation="MLLIFIWTSSIIFMFLNHPLSFGAILLIQTISISLLTGMLSFNY
                     WFSYILFLIMIGGMLILFIYMTSIASNEKFKFSMKMFTFYSMMTMFALLIIMMVDYFY
                     LNFNIFNEEMINQSINLTYKLSMNKYMNFPSLWITLMMIIYLLITLIAIVKITEIQYG
                     PMRQKF"
     gene            12290..13429
                     /gene="cob"
     CDS             12290..13429
                     /gene="cob"
                     /codon_start=1
                     /transl_table=5
                     /product="cytochrome b"
                     /translation="MSTPLRKSSPLIKIANDSVIDLASPTNISTMWNFGSLLGFCLII
                     QILTGLFLAMHYCPNIELAFNSVAHICRDVNYGWLLRTLHANGASFFFVCLYLHIGRG
                     IYYSSYYLMETWMTGTTIFFLVMATAFLGYVLPWGQMSFWGATVITNLISAIPYLGTT
                     IVQWIWGGFAVSNATLTRFFTFHFLFPFIVTAFVMIHLLFLHQTGSNNPMGTESNMDK
                     IPFHPYFTFKDLVGAIILMMMLTLLTLIDPYLLGDPDNFTPANPLVTPAHIKPEWYFL
                     FAYAILRSIPNKLGGVMALVMSIAILYTLPFFNKKKMQTMQFYPMNKFIFWNLLSIMI
                     LLTWIGARPVEDPYIFVGQILTMIYFLYFLMNSIMAKFWDSLIFK"
     gene            13429..13496
                     /gene="trnS2(tga)"
     tRNA            13429..13496
                     /gene="trnS2(tga)"
                     /product="tRNA-Ser"
                     /note="tRNA-SER2"
     gene            complement(13513..14445)
                     /gene="nad1"
     CDS             complement(13513..14445)
                     /gene="nad1"
                     /codon_start=1
                     /transl_table=5
                     /product="NADH dehydrogenase subunit 1"
                     /translation="MLMLASSLILVLCVMIGVAFLTLLERKVLGYIQIRKGPNKVAYM
                     GIIQPFADVVKLFVKEQAFPYMSNFNLYYLSPMMNLFVVILLWMCMPFFFQNFSFNLS
                     ILFFLSVSSLGVYWIMLAGWSSNSNYAMLGSLRAIAQTISYEVSLVLIILSFLFCIMS
                     FDIMFLMKYQEFLWFIFFMFPLSVMWLITGLAETNRTPFDFAEGESELVSGFNVEYSS
                     GSFALLYLSEYASILFMSMICVMLFMGADFFSLFFYMKLSFISFVWIWVRGTLPRFRY
                     DKLMYLAWKSFLPSSLNMLFFYLNLSLFVFILNL"
     gene            complement(14465..14525)
                     /gene="trnL1(tag)"
     tRNA            complement(14465..14525)
                     /gene="trnL1(tag)"
                     /product="tRNA-Leu"
                     /note="tRNA-LEU1"
     rRNA            complement(14526..15795)
                     /product="16S ribosomal RNA"
     gene            complement(15815..15884)
                     /gene="trnV(tac)"
     tRNA            complement(15815..15884)
                     /gene="trnV(tac)"
                     /product="tRNA-Val"
     rRNA            complement(15884..16641)
                     /product="12S ribosomal RNA"
     misc_feature    16642..18525
                     /note="putative control region"
BASE COUNT     7258 a   2445 c   1852 g   7007 t
ORIGIN
        1 aatgtagtgc ctgaaaaagg tctattttga taggatagct catgtgtgcc ccccccacct
       61 acattaacta gccctaccag tcgattaaat ttttttttag taaaatacca agctaagtat
      121 gataaagctt gaataagtgc ttttagtcta aatttatcgc ccatgaattt tgacagaaca
      181 gcaattaaat tagtatacat taattttgct taaaaaatta acttattatt tttcgcccaa
      241 aataatagta attttaagaa tttaggcatc tattttatag ttaacagcgt aaaaaaatct
      301 ccttttcaag tctaagagta aatttaagca ataggttgaa aattgcagat atttctgaag
      361 ttaccgctaa gtttatgcta gctgatttta gtggtaggtt ggaaatttgc tgatattcct
      421 aaaactactg ctaagtttat gctagctgat tttagtggca ggttggaaat ttgctgatat
      481 tcctaaaact actgctaagt ttatgctagc tgattttagt ggtaggttgg aaatttgtag
      541 atatttctaa aactattgct aagtttatgc tagctgattt tagtggtagg ttgaaaattg
      601 cggatatttc tgaagttacc actaagttta tgctagctga ttttagtggt aggttggaaa
      661 tttgtagata tttctaaaac tattgctaag tttatgctag cggattttag tggtaggttg
      721 aaaattgcag atattttacc gctaagttta tgctagctga ttttagcggt agattggaaa
      781 tttgtagata tttctgaatt atcgctaagt ttatgctagc tgattttagt ggtagattag
      841 aaatttgcag atatttctaa aactatcgct aagtttatgc tagctgattt tagtggtagg
      901 ttgaaaattg cagatattcc tgaagttgtc gctaagttta tgctagctga ttttagcgat
      961 agattggaaa tttgcagata tttctaaaac tatctctaag tttatgctag ctgattttag
     1021 tggcaggttg aaaattgcag atatttctga agttaccgct aagtttatgc tagctgattt
     1081 tagcgataga ttggaaattt gtagatattt ctaaaactat cgcttagttt atgctagctg
     1141 attttagcga taaattagga atttgcagat atttctgaag ttaccgctaa gtttatgcta
     1201 gctgatttta gtggtaggtt gaaaatttgt agatatttct aaaactactg ctaagtttat
     1261 gctagctgat tttagtggta ggttggaaat ttgctgatat ttctgaagtt gtcgctaagt
     1321 ttatactagc tgattttagt ggtaaattgg gaatttgctg atatttttaa aactatcgct
     1381 aaagttatgc taattgattt tagtggtagg ttggaaattt gcagatattt ctaaaactat
     1441 cgctaagttt atgctagctg attttagtgg taggttggaa atttgctgat attcctgaag
     1501 ttgtcgctaa gtttatgcta gctgatttta atggtaggtt ggaaatttgt agatatttct
     1561 aaaactattg ctaagtttat gctagcggat tttagtggta ggttgaaaat tgcagatatt
     1621 actatcgcta agttagtact agctgatttt agcgatagat tgaaaatttg tagatatttc
     1681 taaaactatc gcttagttta tgctagctga ttttagtggt aggttgaaaa tttgtagata
     1741 tttctaaaac tattgctaag tttatgctag ctgattttag cgatagattg gaaatttgca
     1801 gatattatta ataatttatt aaattataaa atcaacttat tataattttt aaatatttag
     1861 ttaataaaaa ttagtaaata taatattaaa gatataaaat ttatagattt ttaatattgt
     1921 tagttaataa aaattagtaa atataatatt agaaatatta aaatcataga tttttaatat
     1981 tattagttaa taaaaattag taaataatta taaaataaaa aataagctaa taaagctaat
     2041 gggttcatgc cccatctatg taggttatac tcctgctttt ttaattatac ttaatagatt
     2101 aaactatttc tagaaatatc aaaaatttct gtacaattta tactaaagca taaaaaaaaa
     2161 taggctaata aagctaatgg gttcataccc catctatgta ggttatactc ctgctttttt
     2221 taattattaa actttataaa attatattct tttgtaggat aatatttggt acaattctag
     2281 ctatttcttc atactcttga ttaagaatat ggattggatt agaaattaat ttattatcct
     2341 ttattccatt aatgaccaac tctaaaaata tatatccctc agaagcagcc cttaaatact
     2401 ttatcacaca aacgttagcc tcaaatattt ttttatttac cttaattatt ataatacaat
     2461 tttatacaca attaacttta gaattaaata ctagattatt aatattatta aattctgcgt
     2521 tatttttaaa attagggata gccccattcc atttttgact gccagaagtt atttcaggat
     2581 taaactgaaa taactcacta atcttattaa catggcaaaa gattgcacct ataattttaa
     2641 ttatatataa cttaaataat ttatttttta tttctataat cattttattt tcttcattaa
     2701 ctgggggaat tcaaaatttt aatcaaacaa atttacaaaa atttttagct tattcttcta
     2761 ttaatcacat agcttgaata actgcaagaa tattagtatc tttctctatt tgattaattt
     2821 attttatttt ttacataact gtaactttaa atattattat aatttttaaa atatttaata
     2881 tttttaaatt aaatcaatta tttaatatta taactaattc aaaaataaca aaattttttt
     2941 ttattttaaa ttttctttcc ttaagtggat tgcctccctt tcttggattt ttgccaaaat
     3001 gactaacttt aaattttcta attaataata aattttttat tttaagatta tttttagtaa
     3061 tttttacttt aattagtata tacatttatt tacgaattac ttttacaagt attactatga
     3121 actctcaaga aactattata tttaaatttc ataaccctat atttttaata ataaatctta
     3181 atttcttatc attatgtgga ttaataagaa ttactttact gtatttattt taaggattta
     3241 agttaataaa actattaacc ttcaaagtta aaaatagaat aaattttcta agccttaaac
     3301 taaagaataa attcaccttt aaatttgcaa tttaatatcc ttatagacta tttagtttgg
     3361 taaaagaata ttatattcgt aaataaattt acaatttatc gcctaaactc agccatttta
     3421 ccgaataaat gattatattc aactaatcat aaagatattg gtaccttata cttcattttt
     3481 ggtctttggt caggaatagt cggaacatcc ttaagaatat taattcgtat tgaattggga
     3541 aacccaggct cattaattgg gaatgaccaa atttataacg taatcgttac tgctcatgcc
     3601 tttattataa ttttttttat agttatacct gtaataatcg gaggatttgg taattggtta
     3661 gtccctctaa tattgggagc cccagatata gctttcccac gaataaataa tataagattc
     3721 tgacttctgc ccccttcttt aacattacta ttaataagaa gaattgtaga aaaaggggca
     3781 ggaacaggat gaactgtcta tcccccttta gcctcaaata ttgcccatgg aggtgcatca
     3841 gtagatttag ctatttttag gcttcattta gcaggaattt catctatttt aggggcagta
     3901 aattttattt caactgttat aaatatacga cctactggca tatcactaga tcagcttaca
     3961 ttattcactt gagcagtaaa aattacagct attctattac ttctttcttt accagtatta
     4021 gcaggagcaa ttacaatatt acttacagat cgaaatatta atacatcttt ttttgatccg
     4081 gcgggcggag gagatcctat tctttatcag cacttatttt gattctttgg gcatcctgaa
     4141 gtctacattt taattcttcc tggatttgga ctaatctccc atattattag tcaagaaaga
     4201 aagaaaaaag aagcttttgg cacattaggt ataatttacg ctatattagc tattggaatt
     4261 ttaggatttg ttgtttgagc acaccatata tttactgttg ggatagatgt ggatacccgg
     4321 gcatacttta cttcagctac tataattatt gcagttccaa caggaattaa aatttttaga
     4381 tgattagcaa catatcatgg tactcagatt ttatcaaacc cagtatcatt atgagcccta
     4441 ggatttattt ttctatttac aataggagga ttaacaggag taattcttgc taactcttca
     4501 attgatatta ttcttcatga tacttattat gtagtagctc atttccatta tgtattgtct
     4561 ataggagctg tctttgcaat tatagctggg gttattcaat gattcccatt atttactgga
     4621 ttaaccttaa ataataaatt attaaaaatt cattttttta ctatatttat tggagtaaat
     4681 gtaacttttt tccctcaaca ttttttggga ttaagcggaa taccgcgtcg ttactcggat
     4741 taccctgacg catacactat atgaaatata atttcttcaa ttggaagaat tatttcttta
     4801 ataagagtat tattctttat ttttattcta tgagaagctt ttgcatcaaa acgatttaat
     4861 ttatcatcat taaatttaac atcatcaatt gaatgattac aggcctatcc tcccgctgaa
     4921 cattcttata atgaactccc aattttaacc caattctaat atggcagaat agtgcattgg
     4981 acttaaaccc caaatataaa gcttaaactt tttttagaaa ttgcaacatg aaaaataata
     5041 cttcttcaag atagtgcttc tcctttaata gaacaaataa tttttttcca tgattacaca
     5101 ctaataattt tagtaattat tactatccta gtaggtcaaa tacttgtaaa tatacttttc
     5161 aataaattta cccatcgatt tttactagaa ggacaaataa ttgaactaat ttgaacaatt
     5221 cttcctgcaa ttacattaat ttttattgcc ctaccatctt tacgattact ttatgttctt
     5281 gatgaaatta acaaccctat attaactatc aaaactattg ggcatcaatg atattgaact
     5341 tatgaatact cagatttcaa aaatattgaa tttgactcat atataatacc aattaatgaa
     5401 ttaaatagtt ttaatttacg tctattagaa gttgataatc gcttagtaat tccttttaat
     5461 actcaaattc gaatactagt tacatcagct gatgtaattc actcttgaac tatcccttct
     5521 ctaagtgtaa aaattgacgg aacccctgga cgtctaaacc aagtaagatt tttaattaat
     5581 cagacaggaa ttctttatgg tcaatgttca gaaatttgtg gcactaatca cagatttata
     5641 ccaattgtga ttgaaagaat ttctccttct atatttataa attgaataac aaattttcaa
     5701 aattaattaa cattagatgg ctgaaagcaa gcactggtct cttaaaccat tttatagtaa
     5761 tttacgccta cttctaatga aaaatttagt taaatttata acattagctt gtcaagctaa
     5821 aattatttta aaaataattt ttaatcccac aaatagcgcc tttaaattga atagtacttt
     5881 ttaatatttt tattattact tttataatat ttaatatttt aaattatttt aattttatat
     5941 atttaccaaa atcatattta attaaaaaat cgtccatcaa atttaactga acatgataag
     6001 aaacttattc tcttcatttg atccttcaac aaatttaaat tttgaactaa actgaataag
     6061 aacattttta ggagtattaa ttatacctcc aatattctga ctaatccctt cacgactaag
     6121 atttttatga attaaactaa ttataatttt acataatgaa tttaaaattt taattaaaaa
     6181 tttcttggga agaacattat tatttatttc tttattctca ttaattatat ttaataattt
     6241 tcttggatta ttcccttata tttttacaag aactaggcat ataattttaa ccttatcatt
     6301 aagccttccc ttatgactat cttttataat tttcggatga ttaaataact caactcatat
     6361 attagcacat ttagtccccc aaggagcccc taatgtatta ttaccgtttt tagtaattat
     6421 tgaatcaatt agtaatatca tccgaccagg aacattagct attcgtttaa ctgcaaatat
     6481 aattgctggt catcttttag tgacattatt aggaaattct gggccaataa ttcctccaat
     6541 atttatcagc ttattaatta ttatacaaat tttattatta acccttgaat ctgctgtaac
     6601 atttattcaa gcttacgttt tttctattct tacaacactt tactctagag aagtaaacta
     6661 atgtcaataa ataaaaatca cccctttcat ttagtagatg ttagaccatg gcctttattt
     6721 ggatccttag gtgccttaac aacaataata ggactaatta aatgattcca tttctatcaa
     6781 gtcaatttat ttatattagg tataataatt aatctattag taatatttca atggtgacga
     6841 gatatcacac gagaaggaac ctaccaagga ttacacactt acaaagtaac cttagggtta
     6901 cgatgaggaa taattttatt cattacttca gaaattttat tctttttctc atttttttga
     6961 ggattttttc ataatagact cgccccaaga attgaacttg ggataatgtg acctccaaaa
     7021 ggaattcaat ctttcaaccc aattgaaatc ccgttactaa atacattaat tttattaact
     7081 tcaggattaa cagtaacatg agcccatcat agtcttatag aaaataatta tactcaatct
     7141 ttccaaggtt tactacttac agttttatta gggatttatt tttctatctt acaaggatat
     7201 gaatatattg aagcaccttt cacaattgca gattcttctt atggatcttc tttttttata
     7261 gcaacaggat tccacggatt acatgtaatt attggaacca cctttttact ggtttgttta
     7321 attcgattgt actttaacca tttctcttct attcaccatt ttggattcga agcagcagca
     7381 tgatactgac attttgttga tgtagtatga ttattccttt atatttcaat ttactgatga
     7441 ggtagataaa tttatatagt ataaaaatta tctttgactt ccaatcaaaa aatctagtta
     7501 tctagtataa ataattaaaa ttattacttt ttcaagaatt acttttatat tgattgtatt
     7561 attattaatc ttactaatta atctattttc taaaaaaact tttagagatc gagaaaaaag
     7621 aagtccattt gaatgcggat ttgacccaaa aaattcagcc cgactcccat tttcattaca
     7681 ttttttttta attgctgtaa tttttttaat ttttgatgtt gaacttactt taattttacc
     7741 aataatttta acaataaaaa tttcaaattt attaaactat acactaatta tttccttttt
     7801 tctaattatt ttaattatcg gattatacca tgaatggaac caagaagctt taaattgaac
     7861 aatttaaaaa aggataatag ttaattataa catttaattt gcatttaaaa agtactgtaa
     7921 gacagtttat cttaaataag aagcaaataa ttgcatttag tttcgaccta aaattatgat
     7981 taaattaatc cttatttaaa ttaattgaaa ccaaaaagag gtatatcact gttaatgata
     8041 aaattgaata ttcataattc caattaaaga aatatgaaat tcaagattaa gcttctaact
     8101 taaatcttaa gcgatgaaat ttcgtttata tttctaattt atatagttta ataaaaacat
     8161 tacattttca ctgtaaaatt agaatttttc ttataaatac ttaaaaataa ttaacattac
     8221 cttaacatct tcaatgttac gctctaaatt aagctattta agtaaattaa aaaaattaat
     8281 aaaacaatcc aaacaataat taatataaaa taaattttta agtgatgttt aaaaaataat
     8341 tgtattattt gacttcttca tgtaaatata aaatttaaat tttttcttcc ataatattct
     8401 aatcatcctt gatcaaaaaa ttttaaatac acctctccta aataaattgg ataataattt
     8461 acccctaaag tagataatac tggtatattc catattctac aaaaaaatct cctaaaagct
     8521 aaatataaga ttgaatttat agaataatta attttaaagt gagctatctc gtaacctaac
     8581 catattccaa ttaaaattat aaataaagct atatttttta tataaacagg caatataata
     8641 aaataaggca ctaaaaatat tattcaactt aatattctcc ctctaaatac aacaaaaaaa
     8701 attaaacctg ccatgctttt taatataatt aaattatctt catttaatat acttaacctt
     8761 aaaaaattaa aattaccagt taataaataa tatgttaatc gaaatctata acttactgtt
     8821 aaaccaattg ataaataaaa tataatataa ataaataaat ttaaatattg tattgatata
     8881 acttctaaaa ttatatcttt agaataaaat ccagacaaaa aaggaagtcc acataacgaa
     8941 aaatttctaa tattgaaaaa tgttcttgtt aaaggcataa aatttattac agaacccata
     9001 aaccgaatat cttgacatct taatatatta tgaatgatat tacccgcaca tataaataac
     9061 agagctttaa ataacgcatg aactaataaa tgaaaaaaag ataacttata atctcctaaa
     9121 gataaaatac ttattattaa tcctaactgt cttaatgtag ataaagcaat aatttttttt
     9181 aaatcatatt caaaattagc agccaatcct gatataaata tagttaaaac agaaaaaaat
     9241 aataaaaaat atattatatt ttcagtaaaa gagtaattaa atcgaattaa caaatataca
     9301 cctgcagtca ctaaagtaga agaatgaact aaagaagaaa caggagttgg tgcagctatt
     9361 gcagctggaa gccaagatga aaaaggaatt tgagcacttt tagttattgc agccaaaatg
     9421 acaaatcatg taataatttg tatttcaaaa tcatttttta taaagcttaa ataattaata
     9481 aaatttcatc ttccaaaatt tattattcaa gcaattgata tcaataatgc cacatcccca
     9541 attcgatttg ttaaagctgt caatattccc gcattaaaag atttcacatt ttggtaataa
     9601 attactaaag cataagacac tagccctagc ccatctcatc ctaataaaat agatactaaa
     9661 tttggtctta aaattaataa aattatagat aaaacaaata taacaactaa taaaataaac
     9721 cgatttatat ttaaatctat ccttatatac tcttctctat aaaaaattac tatagaagaa
     9781 ataaataata caaatcttat aaataataaa gatattcaat caaataaaaa aattaacact
     9841 aaagaaattc tatttagatt aataactgaa tactcaatta ttaaaacaaa atcttcaatt
     9901 aaaaatttta aacctaatat aaataaaatc aatgaacaaa ttataaatat atatatataa
     9961 atttgattaa tttttataat tatctaaaat actaagtata tcattaatcc cacaaattaa
    10021 tattttaatt aaactattta gataaattca taaagaaata agatcgggct ttaaaattaa
    10081 aaataataaa ggaattcaat gtaaaaataa taacaaatat tcaacataac ttcctatatg
    10141 ataagagtaa accctagaag aataactacc atgttgagaa aaagaatata aatataaaga
    10201 atagactgca ctaaaaaatg aaattaatat taatatgaat atacttattt tactaaaaga
    10261 aattaatcta ttaattagta aaatttcccc aaataaatta attgaaggag gggcagctat
    10321 attaaaaata caaaataaaa atcatcataa tgataatcta ggtaaaatat ttattaatcc
    10381 tttatttata tataaccttc gcctactaat acgctcataa gaaatatttg ctaaacaaaa
    10441 taaacctgaa gaacaaagtc catgacctaa tattaatact agtgaacccc aagccccata
    10501 aatatttaaa gttataatcc cagctaacac taaacctata tgtgagacag atgaataggc
    10561 aattaaagat tttaaatctc tttgacgaat acaaattaaa gatactagca cacttcctaa
    10621 taaagaaatt ctaataaaaa aaatattcaa tctacaatta aaaataagaa atatttttat
    10681 tactcgcaat aaaccatacc ctcctaattt taatataatc ccagctaaaa ttattgaacc
    10741 agccactgga gcctcaacat gagccttagg taatcataaa tgaactaaaa atataggcat
    10801 ttttactaaa aaaactaaaa ttataataat ataaactatg ccactaaaaa tattatttaa
    10861 ataataaaat tctaaagaat taaaattatt ataacaataa aaaattctaa ccaatattgg
    10921 taaagatgca attattgtat aaaataataa ataaactcct gcttcaattc gctcaggttg
    10981 ataccctcaa ccaataatta aaattaatgt aggaattaat ctaacttcaa aaaataaata
    11041 aaataaaaat aaatttaaac taaaaaaagt gattaataaa cttaacaata aaaataataa
    11101 aattactaaa aataaattat aataataatt aattttaaat aacttacttc tagctaaaat
    11161 tattaaagaa caaattcata aagttaataa tcttaatgaa taggacaata aatctaaccc
    11221 tatcccatac cttaattttt gaaatatata attaaatctt aaataaaatg taaatataaa
    11281 tgtactaata aaaaaaaatc attgaattaa tcaataaact cgattaaacc ttacagggat
    11341 caaaaataaa agaaataaaa ttatttttat cataataaag taaaagttaa aatataatca
    11401 tttccatgag ttcgaattat taatactaat attgacaacc ccaacgctcc ctcacaaact
    11461 ctaaaagtta aaaaaatcat tgaataaaaa tattcataag ttattaatct taataaaaat
    11521 attattatta aaaataaaga aactacaata aattctaaac ttaataatat taacaatata
    11581 tgcttacgct ttagggaaaa aactactaat ccagaaataa atataaataa aggaatataa
    11641 taaattaaca ttagttttaa taatttaata aaaatattgg tcttgtaaat caaaaataag
    11701 cttatgcttt tagaacttca aagaaaaaga aatctttatc attaatctcc aaaattaata
    11761 ttttaattaa actattcttt gaaattataa ttttactaat ttttatttga acaagaagaa
    11821 ttatttttat atttttaaac caccctctct cgtttggagc gatcttatta atccaaacga
    11881 tttcaatctc tttactaact ggaatattaa gatttaatta ttgattttct tatatcttat
    11941 ttttaattat aattggggga atattaattt tatttattta tataactaga attgcttcaa
    12001 atgaaaaatt taaatttaga ataaaaatat ttacatttta ttcaataata actatatttg
    12061 ccttattaat tattataata gtagattatt tctacttaaa ttttaacatt tttaatgaag
    12121 aaataatcaa tcaatctatt aatttgactt ataaattatc tataaataaa tatataaact
    12181 ttccttcttt atgaattact ttaataataa ttatttactt gctaattact ttaattgcaa
    12241 ttgtaaaaat tactgaaatt caatatggac ctatgcgtca aaaattctaa tgtcaactcc
    12301 tttacgaaaa tcaagacctt taattaaaat tgcaaatgac tctgttattg atttagcttc
    12361 cccaacaaat attagtacaa tatgaaactt tggaagtttg ttaggatttt gtttaatcat
    12421 tcaaatttta actggtttat ttttagcaat acattattgt cctaatattg aattagcttt
    12481 taatagagta gcccatattt gccgtgatgt aaattatggt tgattactcc gaactttaca
    12541 tgctaatgga gcttcatttt tctttgtttg tttatattta catattggac gaggaattta
    12601 ttatagatca tattatttaa tagaaacttg aataacagga actacaattt tttttttagt
    12661 gatagctact gcatttttag gctatgtcct accctgaggg caaatatcat tttgaggagc
    12721 aacagtaatt actaacttaa tttctgcaat cccttattta ggaacaacaa ttgttcaatg
    12781 aatttgagga ggatttgctg ttagaaatgc cacattaacg cgatttttta ctttccattt
    12841 tttatttcct tttattgtta cagcatttgt tataattcac ttattatttc ttcatcaaac
    12901 tggatcaaat aacccaatag gaacagaaag taatatagat aaaatccctt ttcatccata
    12961 ctttactttc aaagatttag taggagctat tattctaata ataatattaa cacttctaac
    13021 attgattgat ccttatttac taggagatcc agataatttt actcccgcta atcctttagt
    13081 tactcctgct catattaaac cagaatgata ttttttattt gcatacgcta tcttacgatc
    13141 aatccctaat aaattaggag gagtaatagc attagtaata tcaattgcta ttttatacac
    13201 tctacctttt tttaataaaa aaaaaataca aacaatacaa ttttacccaa taaataaatt
    13261 tattttttga aatttacttt ccattataat tttacttact tgaattggag ctcgtccagt
    13321 cgaagaccct tatatttttg tcggccaaat tttaacaata atttattttc tatatttttt
    13381 aataaatagg attatagcaa aattttgaga ttcattaatt tttaaataag ttaatgaact
    13441 tgtataagta tatattttga aaatataata aagaaatttt aaatttctat taactttact
    13501 aaaattaatt aactacaaat ttaaaataaa tacaaataac ctcaaattta aataaaaaaa
    13561 taatatattt aaagatgaag gtagaaatct ttttcaggct aaatatatta atttatcgta
    13621 acgaaatcga ggtaatgtcc ctcgtactca aattcaaaca aaactaataa atcttaattt
    13681 tatataaaaa aataatgaaa aaaaatctgc ccctataaat aatataacac aaattattct
    13741 tataaataaa attcttgcat attctgacaa atacaataaa gcaaatctac ctcttctgta
    13801 ctcaacatta aaccccgata ctaattctga ttccccttca gcaaaatcaa atggagtacg
    13861 attagtttct gctaatcctg taattaatca tattactctt aaaggaaata taaaaaaaat
    13921 aaatcataaa aattcttgat attttattaa aaatataata tcaaaactca tgatacaaaa
    13981 taaaaatgat aaaataatta agactaaact aacctcataa gaaatagttt gagcaatagc
    14041 ccgtaaactc cctaacattg cataattaga atttgaagac catccagcta atataattca
    14101 ataaacccct aaacttgata ctcttaaaaa aaataaaata gataaattaa atctaaaatt
    14161 ttgaaaaaaa aaaggtatac atattcataa taaaatcact acaaataaat ttattatagg
    14221 tgataaataa tatagattaa aattagatat ataaggaaag gcctgttctt taacaaataa
    14281 ttttactaca tcagcaaaag gctgaataat tcctatataa gctactttat taggaccttt
    14341 acggatctga atgtacccta acactttacg ctcaagtaaa gttaaaaatg ctacaccaat
    14401 cataacacat agaaccaaaa ttaatctaga tgcaagtatt aatattaaat ctttaaaaat
    14461 caagtattat ttgtaaaatt acatataaag attctaaatc tatcgcacta ttctgccaaa
    14521 ataacttaat aatattctaa atataaatat tttattatta atttggtcct ttcgtactaa
    14581 aattaattaa ctatattgag atagaaacca acctggctca caccggttta aactcagatc
    14641 atgtaaaatt ttaaaggtcg aacagaccca aattatttaa ctactacgcc aaaaattaat
    14701 tttaatccaa catcgaggtc gcaatctatt ttttcgattt gaactctaaa aaaaaattac
    14761 gctgttatcc ctaaggtaat ttattcttat aatctataaa taggatcaat tcaatcataa
    14821 attaatgatt ttatacaaaa aaagtttatt taatttttta atcaccccaa ttaaattatt
    14881 gtataaacta aaatgaaata aattctaatt tttattaatt taacaactat aaaactctat
    14941 agggtcttct cgtcttcaaa aattatttaa gctttttaac ttaaaaataa aattctaaat
    15001 aaattaaaca gagacagtta ttttttcatt caacctttca ttccagcttt caattaaaaa
    15061 acaaatgatt atgctacctt tgcacggtca atataccgcg gccatttaaa ttttcattgg
    15121 gcaggttaga ctttaaatta ttatcaaaaa gccatgtttt tattaaacag gtgaaaaata
    15181 atttgccgaa ttcctttgat taacctaaat aataaattta attttacact aatacatata
    15241 tactaatttt atcattattt cttaattata aaaatttaaa ttaatatttt aataaaaaat
    15301 ttaaaataaa tataaatcat atttaaaatt aaaataatta taacatacta tcaaaaatga
    15361 aaatttataa tcctatttat tcaataacta tatttattta taaataattt actttaaagc
    15421 tcatccctta aaatattttt taataataac attaaattaa taatttaatt ttatattatt
    15481 attaaataaa ttaaatttat ttcttaaaaa attagatata tttaaaaacg aataacattt
    15541 cattactatc cttatattaa taatatttat gaaacaataa taaatttatt aggatagctc
    15601 atttaaattc gaaaaaatta taataaataa ttatttttta ataaaccctg atgcaaaagg
    15661 tactaatatt aaattattct tttaaaaatt ttttatattt ctttcacaat actaataacc
    15721 tataattata taaatttttt ctttttaata attaaacaaa aaaatatttt ttttaattta
    15781 ataaataatt ttttttaaaa ataatatttt atattcaaat catactgaat ttcacagtaa
    15841 actttttaat gtaaataaaa tgctttatat caagctctaa tttgacagtc taggtacact
    15901 ttccagtaca cctactatgt tacgacttgt ttcattttat aatgaaaatg acgggcgata
    15961 tgtgcatatt ttagagctaa aatcatttta ataatttcat taaaattact ttcaaatcca
    16021 ccttcaattc aattttaaat taaatttcca tttaaatatt tttattgtaa cccacctctt
    16081 cttatttata aactacacct tgatctgatt taatttttca taaaaaatct tgaatattat
    16141 tattctaaaa aaatattcaa tctacgacga tatgcaaatt aaaaaaataa gttatttaaa
    16201 tcgtggaata tcaattatag ggcaggttcc tctgaaaaga ctaaaatacc gccaaattct
    16261 ttaattttag agaccataac ttttactaat caggtaaatt atttacgttc ataataatag
    16321 ggtatctaat cctagtttca tattgaattt tttaacctca ttaacaataa aaaaattttt
    16381 taaaatttaa aatttcactt aataaatttt aacttaaact tttatctata aattaattat
    16441 taccaaccta tttacatcac actttttgta taaccgctac tgctggcaca aaatttgtta
    16501 gtattaaatt ttattactaa atctaatttt cattaatttt taatttttta tactgcaata
    16561 attttatcta aaaatttata ctaaaatttg catttaaaaa taaattaaat atataaatac
    16621 taagctagaa aaaaacttta tttttttatt tttaaaaaat aaaacattag tataacctaa
    16681 ttaatcaaaa taaccttaaa ttataaaaaa ttttaatttt agaaattgaa aattatatcc
    16741 tcaatttttt ttaaaaattt tcgctaaaaa agttttttta gatagggatt ttctttttaa
    16801 ataatacaaa ttaaatataa atttgaataa aaaattcgaa tttaaattta tcgcccaata
    16861 aatttaaata aaaattttaa tttaaataat taaatgtaat taactcaaat ttataaataa
    16921 ataacttaaa tactaaatac cctatctcct aaatttatcg cccaataaat ttaaaaacta
    16981 tttaacccta ccatagatta ataaaataaa ttatttaaaa tactaattta ataattttaa
    17041 atgcaaatta ttcttcaatt tatcgcccaa taaatttacc cgaataataa attacccaat
    17101 ttaaatattt aacctagcca atttataact gaaatttaaa tttatcgccc aataaattta
    17161 aaattataaa ttggtaattt caatctaatc tttaataaaa ataaaataaa ggcaaattcc
    17221 aatattttct aaataataaa ttaatttatt ggtaaaagcc tttaaaatta aaaatttaaa
    17281 aaaatttcta aaatgaaaaa ttttgacatt ttcaaaaaaa aaattttttc atcactgaaa
    17341 attccccata actctaaaat tcgcgcccct ccccaaaatg caaaaatttt gacattctgg
    17401 gagacaaaaa ttttttttca ttggaaagta ctaataactc aaaaatcaaa aaattttttt
    17461 tttttcaaaa atttttcaaa aatttttcga cccccaaatt tttcagaatt ttaaaaaatt
    17521 taaattgata aaatcactta atttttttta aaaaaatgaa aaattagatt gaaatcgctt
    17581 aatgaattat tagctcacta aagaaactat tttttttttt caaaaatgaa aatcgaaaat
    17641 gaaggggtcg ttttttgacc ctttttttca tttaaaaatc acagttcttt tttaagaaat
    17701 ttttttagtg aaaatctttt tctaaaataa ttattttaca aaaactaaac caatttgcag
    17761 acataatatt aaaactactt aacaaatttc caatctaatt tattaaaaag ttataaacgt
    17821 aaataacaat atattaaaaa aatgcgccca tcattagaga tttccctata tctaatttat
    17881 taaatactta attattctta tataaaattg tatttttaat tatataatca atttattatt
    17941 aataaataag gtaggttttt tttttttact ataattttta tcttctatat aaaaattata
    18001 tttattaata ttatttaaat attttaaatt atattaataa ttatatatat atattaaaaa
    18061 actattattt atttttatag acaatattat gttattgaat aatatatact atatatatat
    18121 atataacatt aaaaatataa atactagaat agctcatata aactagaaaa aatcttatgg
    18181 tttttactat ctttctttaa tcctaagtaa caattattag acgtatatta ggcctatata
    18241 tattagaaca tcgtatatga cgtatataga ttcttttttc tacaatttat attattagtt
    18301 atatatctat atttaatata tataatgtaa actattaaac ctttatatta gccaaaaata
    18361 gcgccatttt tcccggattt tactgccaaa attttcttat ttttacaagt aaaaattaaa
    18421 attttcaatt ttaaagatat aaaccaaaaa aatgactaat ttactcattc caaaaaaatt
    18481 aacaaaaaaa aagtaatttt aatatgtaaa aaaataaaaa ttttttatgt ttgcaaaata
    18541 aaccctaatt tttaaaagtt tt
//
